Addgene plasmid #207525: pS44i8GH-1
Purpose: Conditionally-replicating in Pseudomonas vector, high-copy-number; oriV(pRO1600/ColE1), xylS (cured of BsaI-sites), Pm→repA, P14b with a translational BCD2 coupler from BG35 (53)→msfGFP; SmR/SpR
Depositing lab: Pablo Ivan Nikel. Depositing organization: Danmarks Tekniske Universitet. Publication: The pAblo.pCasso self-curing vector toolset for unconstrained cytidine and adenine base-editing in Gram-negative bacteria. Kozaeva E, Nielsen ZS, Nieto-Dominguez M, Nikel PI. Nucleic Acids Res. 2024 Jan 5:gkad1236. doi: 10.1093/nar/gkad1236. PubMed 38180826.
Backbone
  Vector backbone: pSEVA448
  Backbone manufacturer: SEVA collection
  Vector type: CRISPR ; Pseudomonas vector
Growth in bacteria
  Bacterial resistance: Streptomycin, 50 μg/mL
  Growth temperature: 37°C
  Growth strain: DH5alpha
  Copy number: High Copy
Gene/Insert
  Gene/Insert name: oriV(pRO1600/ColE1), xylS, Pm→repA, P14b with a translational BCD2 coupler from BG35 (53)→msfGFP;
Terms and licenses: Academic/Nonprofit Terms; Industry Terms: Not Available to Industry
How to cite: pS44i8GH-1 was a gift from Pablo Ivan Nikel (Addgene plasmid # 207525 ; http://n2t.net/addgene:207525 ; RRID:Addgene_207525)
