[The description below was written by a language model from this plasmid's Addgene catalogue record and pLannotate feature annotations shown in this document.]
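Description:
pS44i8GH-1 is a conditionally replicating, high-copy vector for Pseudomonas and other Gram-negative bacteria. It is built on the SEVA backbone pSEVA448 and belongs to a self-curing toolset for CRISPR-based base editing. It carries a hybrid replication region. A ColE1/pUC-type origin supports high-copy maintenance in E. coli. The broad-host-range pRO1600 oriV works in Pseudomonas only when the pRO1600 Rep protein (repA) is supplied. Here repA has been placed under the Pm promoter, which is activated by the XylS regulator (a version cured of BsaI sites) in the presence of benzoate-type inducers such as m-toluate. Replication in Pseudomonas therefore depends on the inducer, and leaving it out should let the plasmid be lost from the population, consistent with the self-curing design. Selection is by the aadA gene, which confers streptomycin/spectinomycin resistance. An incP oriT allows mobilisation by conjugation.

The reporter cassette expresses monomeric superfolder GFP from the constitutive P14b promoter through a BCD2 bicistronic translational coupler, ending in the lambda t0 terminator. Fluorescence gives a visual readout of plasmid presence or loss. The feature table also detects an EM7 promoter followed by a Streptococcus pyogenes Cas9 guide RNA scaffold next to a remnant of a multiple cloning site. This suggests a guide expression module, and the removal of BsaI sites from xylS would fit Golden Gate-style spacer cloning, although the record does not state this. No Cas9 or base-editor gene is annotated. The short CmR, GmR, lacZα and second Pm fragments are partial annotation matches and probably not functional elements.
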