Features (pLannotate 1.2.2; 18 found; start..end, strand, type, name):
    344..1177    -  CDS            pRO1600 Rep: replication protein for the broad-host-range plasmid pRO1600 from Pseudomonas aeruginosa&nbsp
   1256..1295    -  promoter       Pm promoter (fragment): The bacterial Pm promoter is activated by XylS in the presence of benzoate or m-toluate (Marqués et al., 1999).
   1312..1663    +  rep_origin     pRO1600 oriV: broad-host-range origin of replication from Pseudomonas aeruginosa plasmid pRO1600; requires the pRO1600 Rep protein for replication (West et al., 1994)
   1736..1822    -  terminator     rrnB T1 terminator: Escherichia coli rrnB; transcription terminator T1 from the E. coli rrnB gene
   1847..2812    -  CDS            XylS: XylS regulator encoded by the Pseudomonas putida TOL plasmid pWWO; xylS; stimulates transcription from the Pm promoter in the presence of aromatic compounds such as m-toluate or benzoate
   3073..3478    +  CDS            CmR (fragment): chloramphenicol acetyltransferase; cat; confers resistance to chloramphenicol
   3440..3700    -  CDS            YPRA_ECOLX (fragment): Protein predicted: Swiss-Prot protein existence level 4. From Escherichia coli.
   3712..3752    +  promoter       Pm promoter (fragment): The bacterial Pm promoter is activated by XylS in the presence of benzoate or m-toluate (Marqués et al., 1999).
   3901..4608    +  CDS            Superfolder GFP: Superfolder GFP is a basic (constitutively fluorescent) green fluorescent protein published in 2005, derived from Aequorea victoria. It is reported to be a very rapidly-maturing weak dimer.
   4625..4649    +  CDS            lacZα (fragment): LacZα fragment of β-galactosidase; lacZ fragment
   4660..4754    +  terminator     lambda t0 terminator: transcription terminator from phage lambda
   4777..4824    +  promoter       EM7 promoter: synthetic bacterial promoter&nbsp
   4882..4957    +  misc_RNA       gRNA scaffold: guide RNA scaffold for the Streptococcus pyogenes CRISPR/Cas9 system
   4958..4983    +  misc_feature   MCS (fragment): pUC18/19 multiple cloning site
   5145..5201    +  CDS            GmR (fragment): gentamycin acetyltransferase; aacC1; confers resistance to gentamycin
   5208..5999    +  CDS            SmR: aminoglycoside adenylyltransferase (Murphy, 1985); aadA; confers resistance to spectinomycin and streptomycin
   6145..6253    +  oriT           oriT: incP origin of transfer
   6347..290     +  rep_origin     ori (across the origin): high-copy-number ColE1/pMB1/pBR322/pUC origin of replication
>Addgene plasmid #207525 | pS44i8GH-1 | addgene full sequence | sequence record 409596 | Addgene NGS Result
AGGCGCAGCGGTCGGGCTGAACGGGGGGTTCGTGCACACAGCCCAGCTTGGAGCGAACGACCTACACCGA
ACTGAGATACCTACAGCGTGAGCTATGAGAAAGCGCCACGCTTCCCGAAGGGAGAAAGGCGGACAGGCAT
CCGGTAAGCGGCAGGGTCGGAACAGGAGAGCGCACGAGGGAGCTTCCAGGGGGAAACGCCTGGTATCTTT
ATAGTCCTGTCGGGTTTCGCCACCTCTGACTTGAGCGTCGATTTTTGTGATGCTCGTCAGGGGGGCGGAG
CCTATGGAAAAACGCCAGCAACGCGGCCGTGAAAGGCAGGCCGGTCCGTGGTGGCCACGGCCTCTAGGCC
AGATCCAGCGGCATCTGGGTTAGTCGAGCGCGGGCCGCTTCCCATGTCTCACCAGGGCGAGCCTGTTTCG
CGATCTCAGCATCTGAAATCTTCCCGGCCTTGCGCTTCGCTGGGGCCTTACCCACCGCCTTGGCGGGCTT
CTTCGGTCCAAAACTGAACAACAGATGTGTGACCTTGCGCCCGGTCTTTCGCTGCGCCCACTCCACCTGT
AGCGGGCTGTGCTCGTTGATCTGCGTCACGGCTGGATCAAGCACTCGCAACTTGAAGTCCTTGATCGAGG
GATACCGGCCTTCCAGTTGAAACCACTTTCGCAGCTGGTCAATTTCTATTTCGCGCTGGCCGATGCTGTC
CCATTGCATGAGCAGCTCGTAAAGCCTGATCGCGTGGGTGCTGTCCATCTTGGCCACGTCAGCCAAGGCG
TATTTGGTGAACTGTTTGGTGAGTTCCGTCAGGTACGGCAGCATGTCTTTGGTGAACCTGAGTTCTACAC
GGCCCTCACCCTCCCGGTAGATGATTGTTTGCACCCAGCCGGTAATCATCACACTCGGTCTTTTCCCCTT
GCCATTGGGCTCTTGGGTTAACCGGACTTCCCGCCGTTTCAGGCGCAGGGCCGCTTCTTTGAGCTGGTTG
TAGGAAGATTCGATAGGGACACCCGCCATCGTCGCTATGTCCTCCGCCGTCACTGAATACATCACTTCAT
CGGTGACAGGCTCGCTCCTCTTCACCTGGCTAATACAGGCCAGAACGATCCGCTGTTCCTGAACACTGAG
GCGATACGCGGCCTCGACCAGGGCATTGCTTTTGTAAACCATTGGGGGTGAGGCCACGTTCGACATATGT
CCGCTCCCTTCTCTGACGCCGTCCACGCCCTAGGCATGGTCATGACTCCATTATTATTGTTTCTGTTGCA
TAAAGCCTAAGGGGTAGGCCTTACTAGAGATAGCCTTACGTTAGTTATCCTTGTGTATAAGGGGACACTG
TATCTGCGTCCCACAATACAACAAATCCGTCCCTTTACAACAACAAATCCGTCCCTTCTTAACAACAAAT
CCGTCCCTTAATGGCAACAAATCCGTCCCTTTTTAAACTCTACAGGCCACGGATTACGTGGCCTGTAGAC
GTCCTAAAAGGTTTAAAAGGGAAAAGGAAGAAAAGGGTGGAAACGCAAAAAACGCACCACTACGTGGCCC
CGTTGGGGCCGCATTTGTGCCCCTGAAGGGGCGGGGGAGGCGTCTGGGCAATCCCCGTTTTACCAGTCCC
CTATCGCCGCCTGAGAGGGCGCAGGAAGCGAGTAATCAGGGTATCGAGGCGGATTCACCCTTGGCGTCCA
ACCAGCGGCACCAGCGGCGCCTGAGAGGGGCGCGCCCAGCTGTCTAGGGCGGCGGATTTGTCCTACTCAG
GAGAGCGTTCACCGACAAACAACAGATAAAACGAAAGGCCCAGTCTTTCGACTGAGCTTTTCGTTTTATT
TGATGCCTTTAATTAAACGTTCGTAATCAAGCCACTTCCTTTTTGCATTGACGCAGGGTGTCGGAAGGCA
ACTCGCCGAACGCGCTCCTATAGTTTTCAGCGAAGCGTCCCAAATGTAAGAAGCCGTAGTCTAGGGCTAT
CTCAGTTATACTACGCACATTGGCACTGGGATCGTTCAAGCAGGCGCGGATGCTTTCGAGCTTGCGGTTG
CGGATGTAGTTCTTCGGCGTGGTGCCGGCGTGCTTCTCGAACAAATTGTAGAGCGAGCGTGGACTCATCA
TCGCCAGCTCCGCTAACCGCTCAAGGCTGATATTCCGTTTGAGATTCTCCTCAATGAATTGAACGACTCG
CTCGAAAGACGGGTTACCTTTGCTGAAAATTTCACGGCTGACATTGCTGCCCAGCATTTCGAGCAGCTTG
GAAGCGATGATCCCCGCATAGTGCTCTTGGACCCGAGGCATCGACTTTGTATGTTCCGCTTCGTCACAAA
CTAACCCGAGTAGATTGATAAAGCCATCGAGTTGCTGGAGATTGTGTCGCGCGGCGAAACGGATACCCTC
CCTCGGCTTGTGCCAATTGTTGTCACTGCACGCCCGATCAAGGACCACTGAGGGCAATTTAACGATAAAT
TTCTCGCAATCTTCTGAATAGGTCAGGTCGGCTTGGTCATCCGGATTGAGCAGCAATAGTTCGCCCGGCG
CAAAATAGTGCTCCTGGCCATGGCCACGCCACAGGCAATGGCCTTTGAGTATTATTTGCAGATGATAACA
GGTTTCTAATCCAGGCGAGATTACCCTCACGCTACCGCCGTAGCTGATTCGACACAGATCGAGGCATCCG
AAGATTCTGTGGTGCAGCCTGCCTGCCGGGCGCCCGCCCTTGGGCAGGCGAATAGAGTGCGTACCGACAT
ACTGGTTAACATAATCGGAGACTGCATAGGGCTCGGCGTGGACGAAGATCTGACTTTTCTCGTTCAATAA
GCAAAAATCCATAGTTCACGGTTCTCTTATTTTAATGTGGGCTGCTTGGTGTGATGTAGAAAGGCGCCAA
GTCGATGAAAATGCATCTCGACGTGATGCGTATACGGGTTACCCCCATTGCCACGTTGCGCCATCCTTTT
TGCAATCAGTGACCACTTTTCCAAGCAAAAATAACGCCAAGCAGAACGAAGACGTTCTTTTTAAGAAGCG
AGAACACCAGAAGTTCGTGCTGTCGGGGCATGGGGCGACGAATTGGCGGATAAAGGGGATCTGCTGGATA
TTACGGCCTTTTTAAAGACCGTAAAGAAAAATAAGCACAAGTTTTATCCGGCCTTTATTCACATTCTTGC
CCGCCTGATGAATGCTCATCCGTAATTACGTATGGCAATGAAAGACGGTGAGCTGGTGATATGGGATAGT
GTTCACCCTTGTTACACCGTTTTCCATGAGCAAACTGAAACGTTTTCATCGCTCTGGAGTGAATACCACG
ACGATTTCCGGCAGTTTCTACACATATATTCGCAAGATGTGGCGTGTTACGGTGAAAACCTGGCCTATTT
CCCTAAAGGGTTTATTGAGAATATGTTTTTCGTCTCAGCCAATCCCTGGGTGAGTTTCACCAGTTTTGAT
TTAAACGTGGCCAATATGGACAACTTCTTCGCCCCCGTTTTCACCATGCATGGGAATTAGCTTGATCTGA
CCAACGACCGGTAGCGGAGCTATCCAACGGCGGTATACCAGGAAAACACACAGCAGGTACATCAGAACAG
TACCATGACTGAAGAACAAATAGTTTTTTCCTGATCCATAAAGCAGAACGGCCTGCTCCATGACAAATCT
GGCTCCCCAACTAATGCCCCATGCAGCCAGCATAACCAGCATAAAGTGCAGTGTCCGGTTTGATAGGGAT
AAGTCCAGCCTTGCAAGAAGCGGATACAGGAGTGCAAAAAATTTTATTTGACATGCGTGATGTTTAGAAT
TATAATTTGGGGGCCTAGGGCCCAAGTTCACTTAAAAAGGAGATCAACAATGAAAGCAATTTTCGTACTG
AAACATCTTAATCATGCTAAGGAGGTTTTCTAATGATCATGGGAATTCATAAAGGTGAAGAACTGTTCAC
CGGTGTTGTTCCGATCCTGGTTGAACTGGATGGTGATGTTAACGGCCACAAATTCTCTGTTCGTGGTGAA
GGTGAAGGTGATGCAACCAACGGTAAACTGACCCTGAAATTCATCTGCACTACCGGTAAACTGCCGGTTC
CATGGCCGACTCTGGTGACTACCCTGACCTATGGTGTTCAGTGTTTTTCTCGTTACCCGGATCACATGAA
GCAGCATGATTTCTTCAAATCTGCAATGCCGGAAGGTTATGTACAGGAGCGCACCATTTCTTTCAAAGAC
GATGGCACCTACAAAACCCGTGCAGAGGTTAAATTTGAAGGTGATACTCTGGTGAACCGTATTGAACTGA
AAGGCATTGATTTCAAAGAGGACGGCAACATCCTGGGCCACAAACTGGAATATAACTTCAACTCCCATAA
CGTTTACATCACCGCAGACAAACAGAAGAACGGTATCAAAGCTAACTTCAAAATTCGCCATAACGTTGAA
GACGGTAGCGTACAGCTGGCGGACCACTACCAGCAGAACACTCCGATCGGTGATGGTCCGGTTCTGCTGC
CGGATAACCACTACCTGTCCACCCAGTCTAAACTGTCCAAAGACCCGAACGAAAAGCGCGACCACATGGT
GCTGCTGGAGTTCGTTACTGCAGCAGGTATCACGCACGGCATGGATGAACTCTACAAATAAAAGCTTGCG
GCCGCGTCGTGACTGGGAAAACCCTGGCGACTAGTCTTGGACTCCTGTTGATAGATCCAGTAATGACCTC
AGAACTCCATCTGGATTTGTTCAGAACGCTCGGTTGCCGCCGGGCGTTTTTTATTGGTGAGAATCCAGGG
GTCCCTTTAATTAATTGTTGACAATTAATCATCGGCATAGTATATCGGCATAGTATAATACGACAAGGTG
AGGAACTAAACCCCTAGGCCGCGGCCGCGCGGAGACCCGAGACTGGTCTCAGTTTTAGAGCTAGAAATAG
CAAGTTAAAATAAGGCTAGTCCGTTATCAACTTGAAAAAGTGGCACCGAGTCGGTGCAATTCGAGCTCGG
TACCCGGGGATCCCAATAATTACGATTTACGTATTTAAATGAACCTTGACCGAACGCAGCGGTGGTAACG
GCGCAGTGGCGGTTTTCATGGCTTGTTATGACTGTTTTTTTGGGGTACAGTCTATGCCTCGGGCATCCAA
GCAGCAAGCGCGTTACGCCGTGGGTCGATGTTTGATGTTATGGAGCAGCAACGATGTTACGCAGCAGGGC
AGTCGCCCTAAAACAAAGTTAAACATCATGAGGGAAGCGGTGATCGCCGAAGTATCGACTCAACTATCAG
AGGTAGTTGGCGTCATCGAGCGCCATCTCGAACCGACGTTGCTGGCCGTACATTTGTACGGCTCCGCAGT
GGATGGCGGCCTGAAGCCACACAGTGATATTGATTTGCTGGTTACGGTGACCGTAAGGCTTGATGAAACA
ACGCGGCGAGCTTTGATCAACGACCTTTTGGAAACTTCGGCTTCCCCTGGAGAGAGCGAGATTCTCCGCG
CTGTAGAAGTCACCATTGTTGTGCACGACGACATCATTCCGTGGCGTTATCCAGCTAAGCGCGAACTGCA
ATTTGGAGAATGGCAGCGCAATGACATTCTTGCAGGTATCTTCGAGCCAGCCACGATCGACATTGATCTG
GCTATCTTGCTGACAAAAGCAAGAGAACATAGCGTTGCCTTGGTAGGTCCAGCGGCGGAGGAACTCTTTG
ATCCGGTTCCTGAACAGGATCTATTTGAGGCGCTAAATGAAACCTTAACGCTATGGAACTCGCCGCCCGA
CTGGGCTGGCGATGAGCGAAATGTAGTGCTTACGTTGTCCCGCATTTGGTACAGCGCAGTAACCGGCAAA
ATCGCGCCGAAGGATGTCGCTGCCGACTGGGCAATGGAGCGCCTGCCGGCCCAGTATCAGCCCGTCATAC
TTGAAGCTAGACAGGCTTATCTTGGACAAGAAGAAGATCGCTTGGCCTCGCGCGCAGATCAGTTGGAAGA
ATTTGTCCACTACGTGAAAGGCGAGATCACCAAGGTAGTCGGCAAATAAGACAATTGTCCTTTTCCGCTG
CATAACCCTGCTTCGGGGTCATTATAGCGATTTTTTCGGTATATCCATCCTTTTTCGCACGATATACAGG
ATTTTGCCAAAGGGTTCGTGTAGACTTTCCTTGGTGTATCCAACGGCGTCAGCCGGGCAGGATAGGTGAA
GTAGGCCCACCCGCGAGCGGGTGTTCCTTCTTCACTGTCCCTTATTCGCACCTGGCGGTGCTCAACGGGA
ATCCTGCTCTGCGAGGCTGGCCGTAGGCCGGCCGATAATCTCATGACCAAAATCCCTTAACGTGAGTTTT
CGTTCCACTGAGCGTCAGACCCCGTAGAAAAGATCAAAGGATCTTCTTGAGATCCTTTTTTTCTGCGCGT
AATCTGCTGCTTGCAAACAAAAAAACCACCGCTACCAGCGGTGGTTTGTTTGCCGGATCAAGAGCTACCA
ACTCTTTTTCCGAAGGTAACTGGCTTCAGCAGAGCGCAGATACCAAATACTGTTCTTCTAGTATAGCCGT
AGTTAGGCCACCACTTCAAGAACTCTGTAGCACCGCCTACATACCTCGCTCTGCTAATCCTGTTACCAGT
GGCTGCTGCCAGTGGCGATAAGTCGTGTCTTACCGGGTTGGACTCAAGACGATAGTTACCGGATA
